>Addgene plasmid #113903 | pTriEx4-ADCY6-C1(306-672 aa) | addgene full sequence | sequence record 224252 | Addgene NGS Result
CGTTACATAACTTACGGTAAATGGCCCGCCTGGCTGACCGCCCAACGACCCCCGCCCATTGACGTCAATA
ATGACGTATGTTCCCATAGTAACGCCAATAGGGACTTTCCATTGACGTCAATGGGTGGAGTATTTACGGT
AAACTGCCCACTTGGCAGTACATCAAGTGTATCATATGCCAAGTCCGCCCCCTATTGACGTCAATGACGG
TAAATGGCCCGCCTGGCATTATGCCCAGTACATGACCTTACGGGACTTTCCTACTTGGCAGTACATCTAC
GTATTAGTCATCGCTATTACCATGCTGATGCGGTTTTGGCAGTACACCAATGGGCGTGGATAGCGGTTTG
ACTCACGGGGATTTCCAAGTCTCCACCCCATTGACGTCAATGGGAGTTTGTTTTGGCACCAAAATCAACG
GGACTTTCCAAAATGTCGTAATAACCCCGCCCCGTTGACGCAAATGGGCGGTAGGCGTGTACGGTGGGAG
GTCTATATAAGCAGACGTCGTTTAGTGAACCGTCAGATCACTAGATGCTTTATTGCGGTAGTTTATCACA
GTTAAATTGCTAACGCCAGTCTCGAACTTAACGTGCAGAAGTTGGTCGTGAGGCACTGGGCAGGTAAGTA
TCGGGCCCTTTGTGCGGGGGGAGCGGCTCGGGGCTGTCCGCGGGGGGACGGCTGCCTTCGGGGGGGACGG
GGCAGGGCGGGGTTCGGCTTCTGGCGTGTGACCGGCGGCTCTAGAGCCTCTGCTAACCATGTTCATGCCT
TCTTCTTTTTCCTACAGCTCCTGGGCAACGTGCTGGTTATTGTGCTGTCTCATCATTTTGGCAAAGAATT
GGATCGGACCGAAATTAATACGACTCACTATAGGGGAATTGTGAGCGGATAACAATTCCCCGGAGTTAAT
CCGGGACCTTTAATTCAACCCAACACAATATATTATAGTTAAATAAGAATTATTATCAAATCATTTGTAT
ATTAATTAAAATACTATACTGTAAATTACATTTTATTTACAATCAAAGGAGATATACCATGGCACACCAT
CACCACCATCACTCTTCTGGTAAAGAAACCGCTGCTGCGAAATTTGAACGCCAGCACATGGACTCGCCAC
CGCCTTCTGGTCTGGTCCCCCGGGGCAGCGCAGGTTCTGGTACGATTGATGACGACGACAAGATGACACA
CTATCCAGCAGAGGTGTCTCAGCGCCAGGCCTTTCAGGAGACCCGCGGTTACATCCAGGCCCGGCTCCAC
CTGCAGCATGAGAATCGGCAGCAGGAGCGGCTGCTGCTGTCGGTATTGCCCCAGCACGTCGCCATGGAGA
TGAAAGAAGACATCAACACAAAAAAAGAAGACATGATGTTCCACAAGATCTACATACAGAAGCATGACAA
TGTCAGCATCCTGTTTGCAGACATTGAGGGCTTCACCAGCCTGGCATCCCAGTGCACTGCGCAGGAGCTG
GTCATGACCCTGAATGAGCTCTTTGCCCGGTTTGACAAGCTGGCTGCGGAGAATCACTGCCTGAGGATCA
AGATCTTGGGGGACTGTTACTACTGTGTGTCAGGGCTGCCGGAGGCCCGGGCCGACCATGCCCACTGCTG
TGTGGAGATGGGGGTAGACATGATTGAGGCCATCTCGCTGGTACGTGAGGTGACAGGTGTGAATGTGAAC
ATGCGCGTGGGCATCCACAGCGGGCGCGTGCACTGCGGCGTCCTTGGCTTGCGGAAATGGCAGTTCGATG
TGTGGTCCAATGATGTGACCCTGGCCAACCACATGGAGGCAGGAGGCCGGGCTGGCCGCATCCACATCAC
TCGGGCAACACTGCAGTACCTGAACGGGGACTACGAGGTGGAGCCAGGCCGTGGTGGCGAGCGCAACGCG
TACCTCAAGGAGCAGCACATTGAGACTTTCCTCATCCTGGGCGCCAGCCAGAAACGGAAAGAGGAGAAGG
CCATGCTGGCCAAGCTGCAGCGGACTCGGGCCAACTCCATGGAAGGGCTGATGCCGCGCTGGGTTCCTGA
TCGTGCCTTCTCCCGGACCAAGGACTCCAAGGCCTTCCGCCAGATGGGCATTGATGATTCCAGCAAAGAC
AACCGGGGCACCCAAGATGCCCTGAACCCTGAGGATGAGGTGGATGAGTTCCTGAGCCGTGCCATCGATG
CCCGCAGCATTGATCAGCTGCGGAAGGACCATGTGCGCCGGTTTCTGCTCACCTTCCAGAGAGAGGATCT
TGAGAAGAAGTACTCCCGGAAGGTGGATCCCCGCTTCGGAGCCTACTAAACCGGGCTTCTCCTCAACGAT
ATCTGAGCTCGTGGATCCGAATTCTCAGATCTCGGCGCGCCTGCAGGTCGACGGTACCGGTTCGAAGCTT
GCGGCCGCACAGCTGTATACACGTGCAAGCCAGCCAGAACTCGCCCCGGAAGACCCCGAGGATCTCGAGC
ACCACCATCACCATCACCATCACTAAGTGATTAACCTCAGGTGCAGGCTGCCTATCAGAAGGTGGTGGCT
GGTGTGGCCAATGCCCTGGCTCACAAATACCACTGAGATCGATCTTTTTCCCTCTGCCAAAAATTATGGG
GACATCATGAAGCCCCTTGAGCATCTGACTTCTGGCTAATAAAGGAAATTTATTTTCATTGCAATAGTGT
GTTGGAATTTTTTGTGTCTCTCACTCGGAAGGACATATGGGAGGGCAAATCATTTAAAACATCAGAATGA
GTATTTGGTTTAGAGTTTGGCAACATATGCCCATATGTAACTAGCATAACCCCTTGGGGCCTCTAAACGG
GTCTTGAGGGGTTTTTTGCTGAAAGCATGCGGAGGAAATTCTCCTTGAAGTTTCCCTGGTGTTCAAAGTA
AAGGAGTTTGCACCAGACGCACCTCTGTTCACTGGTCCGGCGTATTAAAACACGATACATTGTTATTAGT
ACATTTATTAAGCGCTAGATTCTGTGCGTTGTTGATTTACAGACAATTGTTGTACGTATTTTAATAATTC
ATTAAATTTATAATCTTTAGGGTGGTATGTTAGAGCGAAAATCAAATGATTTTCAGCGTCTTTATATCTG
AATTTAAATATTAAATCCTCAATAGATTTGTAAAATAGGTTTCGATTAGTTTCAAACAAGGGTTGTTTTT
CCGAACCGATGGCTGGACTATCTAATGGATTTTCGCTCAACGCCACAAAACTTGCCAAATCTTGTAGCAG
CAATCTAGCTTTGTCGATATTCGTTTGTGTTTTGTTTTGTAATAAAGGTTCGACGTCGTTCAAAATATTA
TGCGCTTTTGTATTTCTTTCATCACTGTCGTTAGTGTACAATTGACTCGACGTAAACACGTTAAATAGAG
CTTGGACATATTTAACATCGGGCGTGTTAGCTTTATTAGGCCGATTATCGTCGTCGTCCCAACCCTCGTC
GTTAGAAGTTGCTTCCGAAGACGATTTTGCCATAGCCACACGACGCCTATTAATTGTGTCGGCTAACACG
TCCGCGATCAAATTTGTAGTTGAGCTTTTTGGAATTGCGATCGCATAACTTCGTATAGCATACATTATAC
GAAGTTATAAGCTCGGAACGCTGCGCTCGGTCGTTCGGCTGCGGCGAGCGGTATCAGCTCACTCAAAGGC
GGTAATACGGTTATCCACAGAATCAGGGGATAACGCAGGAAAGAACATGTGAGCAAAAGGCCAGCAAAAG
GCCAGGAACCGTAAAAAGGCCGCGTTGCTGGCGTTTTTCCATAGGCTCCGCCCCCTGACGAGCATCACAA
AAATCGACGCTCAAGTCAGAGGTGGCGAAACCCGACAGGACTATAAAGATACCAGGCGTTTCCCCCTGGA
AGCTCCCTCGTGCGCTCTCCTGTTCCGACCCTGCCGCTTACCGGATACCTGTCCGCCTTTCTCCCTTCGG
GAAGCGTGGCGCTTTCTCATAGCTCACGCTGTAGGTATCTCAGTTCGGTGTAGGTCGTTCGCTCCAAGCT
GGGCTGTGTGCACGAACCCCCCGTTCAGCCCGACCGCTGCGCCTTATCCGGTAACTATCGTCTTGAGTCC
AACCCGGTAAGACACGACTTATCGCCACTGGCAGCAGCCACTGGTAACAGGATTAGCAGAGCGAGGTATG
TAGGCGGTGCTACAGAGTTCTTGAAGTGGTGGCCTAACTACGGCTACACTAGAAGAACAGTATTTGGTAT
CTGCGCTCTGCTGAAGCCAGTTACCTTCGGAAAAAGAGTTGGTAGCTCTTGATCCGGCAAACAAACCACC
GCTGGTAGCGGTGGTTTTTTTGTTTGCAAGCAGCAGATTACGCGCAGAAAAAAAGGATCTCAAGAAGATC
CTTTGTTACCAATGCTTAATCAGTGAGGCACCTATCTCAGCGATCTGTCTATTTCGTTCATCCATAGTTG
CCTGACTCCCCGTCGTGTAGATAACTACGATACGGGAGGGCTTACCATCTGGCCCCAGTGCTGCAATGAT
ACCGCGAGACCCACGCTCACCGGCTCCAGATTTATCAGCAATAAACCAGCCAGCCGGAAGGGCCGAGCGC
AGAAGTGGTCCTGCAACTTTATCCGCCTCCATCCAGTCTATTAATTGTTGCCGGGAAGCTAGAGTAAGTA
GTTCGCCAGTTAATAGTTTGCGCAACGTTGTTGCCATTGCTACAGGCATCGTGGTGTCACGCTCGTCGTT
TGGTATGGCTTCATTCAGCTCCGGTTCCCAACGATCAAGGCGAGTTACATGATCCCCCATGTTGTGCAAA
AAAGCGGTTAGCTCCTTCGGTCCTCCGATCGTTGTCAGAAGTAAGTTGGCCGCAGTGTTATCACTCATGG
TTATGGCAGCACTGCATAATTCTCTTACTGTCATGCCATCCGTAAGATGCTTTTCTGTGACTGGTGAGTA
CTCAACCAAGTCATTCTGAGAATAGTGTATGCGGCGACCGAGTTGCTCTTGCCCGGCGTCAATACGGGAT
AATACCGCGCCACATAGCAGAACTTTAAAAGTGCTCATCATTGGAAAACGTTCTTCGGGGCGAAAACTCT
CAAGGATCTTACCGCTGTTGAGATCCAGTTCGATGTAACCCACTCGTGCACCCAACTGATCTTCAGCATC
TTTTACTTTCACCAGCGTTTCTGGGTGAGCAAAAACAGGAAGGCAAAATGCCGCAAAAAAGGGAATAAGG
GCGACACGGAAATGTTGAATACTCATACTCTTCCTTTTTCAATATTATTGAAGCATTTATCAGGGTTATT
GTCTCATGTCCGCGCGTTTCCTGCATCTTTTAATCAAATCCCAAGATGTGTATAAACGCGCCGGTATGTA
CAGGAAGAGGTTTATACTAAACTGTTACATTGCAAACGTGGTTTCGTGTGCCAAGTGTGAAAACCGATGT
TTAATCAAGGCTCTGACGCATTTCTACAACCACGACTCCAAGTGTGTGGGTGAAGTCATGCATCTTTTAA
TCAAATCCCAAGATGTGTATAAACCACCAAACTGCCAAAAAATGAAAACTGTCGACAAGCTCTGTCCGTT
TGCTGGCAACTGCAAGGGTCTCAATCCTATTTGTAATTATTGAATAATAAAACAATTATAAATGTCAAAT
TTGTTTTTTATTAACGATACAAACCAAACGCAACAAGAACATTTGTAGTATTATCTATAATTGAAAACGC
GTAGTTATAATCGCTGAGGTAATATTTAAAATCATTTTCAAATGATTCACAGTTAATTTGCGACAATATA
ATTTTATTTTCACATAAACTAGACGCCTTGTCGTCTTCTTCTTCGTATTCCTTCTCTTTTTCATTTTTCT
CTTCATAAAAATTAACATAGTTATTATCGTATCCATATATGTATCTATCGTATAGAGTAAATTTTTTGTT
GTCATAAATATATATGTCTTTTTTAATGGGGTGTATAGTACCGCTGCGCATAGTTTTTCTGTAATTTACA
ACAGTGCTATTTTCTGGTAGTTCTTCGGAGTGTGTTGCTTTAATTATTAAATTTATATAATCAATGAATT
TGGGATCGTCGGTTTTGTACAATATGTTGCCGGCATAGTACGCAGCTTCTTCTAGTTCAATTACACCATT
TTTTAGCAGCACCGGATTAACATAACTTTCCAAAATGTTGTACGAACCGTTAAACAAAAACAGTTCACCT
CCCTTTTCTATACTATTGTCTGCGAGCAGTTGTTTGTTGTTAAAAATAACAGCCATTGTAATGAGACGCA
CAAACTAATATCACAAACTGGAAATGTCTATCAATATATAGTTGCTGATGGCCGGCCTATTAATAGTAAT
CAATTACGGGGTCATTAGTTCATAGCCCATATATGGAGTTCCG
Features (pLannotate 1.2.2; 20 found; start..end, strand, type, name):
    306..505     +  promoter       CMV promoter: human cytomegalovirus (CMV) immediate early promoter
    657..787     +  intron         chimeric intron (fragment): chimera between introns from chicken β-actin and rabbit β-globin
    856..874     +  promoter       T7 promoter: promoter for bacteriophage T7 RNA polymerase
    875..899     +  protein_bind   lac operator: The lac repressor binds to the lac operator to inhibit transcription in E. coli. This inhibition can be relieved by adding lactose or isopropyl-β-D-thiogalactopyranoside (IPTG). lac repressor encoded by lacI
    915..1024    +  promoter       p10 promoter: baculovirus promoter for expression in insect cells
   1072..1113    +  CDS            S-Tag (fragment): affinity and epitope tag derived from pancreatic ribonuclease A
   1186..2286    +  CDS            ADCY6 (fragment): ADCY6_HUMAN - Also known as KIAA0422. Experimental evidence at protein level: Swiss-Prot protein existence level 1. Catalyzes the formation of the signaling molecule cAMP downstream of G protein-coupled receptors (PubMed:17916776, PubMed:17110384). Functions in signaling cascades downstream of beta- adrenergic receptors in the heart and in vascular smooth muscle cells (PubMed:17916776). Functions in signaling cascades downstream of the vasopressin receptor in the kidney and has a role in renal water reabsorption. Functions in signaling cascades downstream of PTH1R and plays a role in regulatin
   2411..2443    +  CDS            HSV tag: HSV (herpes simplex virus) epitope tag
   2453..2470    +  CDS            6xHis: 6xHis affinity tag
   2485..2553    +  CDS            HBB (fragment): HBB_PONPY - Experimental evidence at transcript level: Swiss-Prot protein existence level 2. Involved in oxygen transport from the lung to the various peripheral tissues. From Pongo pygmaeus (Bornean orangutan).
   2628..2683    +  polyA_signal   β-globin poly(A) signal: rabbit β-globin polyadenylation signal (Gil and Proudfoot, 1987)
   2771..2818    +  terminator     T7 terminator: transcription terminator for bacteriophage T7 RNA polymerase
   2831..3536    +  misc_recomb    baculovirus recombination region (ORF1629): contains part of ORF1629
   3545..3578    +  protein_bind   loxP: Cre-mediated recombination occurs in the 8-bp core sequence (GCATACAT). Cre recombinase
   3746..4333    -  rep_origin     ori: high-copy-number ColE1/pMB1/pBR322/pUC origin of replication
   4346..5206    -  CDS            AmpR: β-lactamase; bla; confers resistance to ampicillin, carbenicillin, and related antibiotics
   5207..5258    -  promoter       AmpR promoter (fragment): bla
   5272..5307    +  CDS            lef2 (fragment): baculovirus late expression factor 2
   5449..6276    +  misc_recomb    baculovirus recombination region (lef2/ORF603): contains ORF603 and part of lef2
   6288..304     +  enhancer       CMV enhancer (fragment) (across the origin): human cytomegalovirus immediate early enhancer
