[The description below was written by a language model from this plasmid's Addgene catalogue record and pLannotate feature annotations shown in this document.]
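Description:
pTriEx4-ADCY6-C1(306-672 aa) is a roughly 6.3 kb expression plasmid built on the unmodified Novagen pTriEx-4 backbone, a multi-host vector designed to drive the same open reading frame in E. coli, insect cells and mammalian cells. It is propagated in bacteria through a high-copy ColE1/pUC-type origin and selected with ampicillin via the β-lactamase gene.

The insert is an 1101 bp fragment of human ADCY6 encoding residues 306–672, the first cytoplasmic catalytic domain (C1) of adenylate cyclase 6, introduced by ligation-independent cloning. Upstream lie three stacked promoter systems. A CMV enhancer/promoter with a chimeric chicken β-actin/rabbit β-globin intron fragment serves mammalian expression. A T7 promoter with an adjacent lac operator allows IPTG-regulated expression in T7 polymerase-bearing bacteria. The baculovirus p10 promoter serves insect cells. Transcripts are terminated by a rabbit β-globin poly(A) signal and a T7 terminator. The catalogue describes the product as His-S tagged, and the feature table places an S-tag just upstream of the ADCY6 fragment. An amino-terminal His tag is not separately annotated. HSV and 6xHis tag sequences are annotated downstream of the insert, but the record does not show whether they are translated in frame or cut off by a stop codon.

Flanking baculovirus recombination regions (lef2/ORF603 and ORF1629) allow the cassette to be transferred into baculoviral DNA to make recombinant virus, and a loxP site is also present in the backbone. The construct is suited to producing the tagged, soluble AC6 C1 domain for purification or pull-down-type interaction work. The associated study examined AC6 in complex with CFTR.
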