Addgene plasmid #113903: pTriEx4-ADCY6-C1(306-672 aa)
Purpose: His-S tagged cytoplasmic catalytic domain 1 of Adenylate Cyclase 6
Depositing lab: Anjaparavanda Naren. Depositing organization: Cincinnati Children's Hospital Medical Center. Publication: AC6 is the major adenylate cyclase forming a diarrheagenic protein complex with cystic fibrosis transmembrane conductance regulator in cholera. Thomas A, Ramananda Y, Mun K, Naren AP, Arora K. J Biol Chem. 2018 Jun 14. pii: RA118.003378. doi: 10.1074/jbc.RA118.003378. PubMed 29903911.
Backbone
  Vector backbone: pTriEx-4
  Backbone manufacturer: Novagen
  Backbone size w/o insert (bp): 5238
  Total vector size (bp): 6339
  Modifications to backbone: None
  Vector type: Mammalian Expression, Bacterial Expression, Insect Expression
Growth in bacteria
  Bacterial resistance: Ampicillin, 100 μg/mL
  Growth temperature: 37°C
  Growth strain: DH5alpha
  Copy number: Unknown
Gene/Insert
  Gene/Insert name: Adenylate Cyclase 6 cytoplasmic catalytic domain 1
  Species: H. sapiens (human)
  Insert size (bp): 1101
  Entrez Gene: ADCY6 (a.k.a. AC6, LCCS8)
  Promoter: T7, CMV
  Tag / fusion protein: His-S
  Cloning method: Ligation Independent Cloning
  Sequencing primers: 5′ T7; 3′ TriEx Dn
Resource information
  A portion of this plasmid was derived from a plasmid made by: NA
Terms and licenses: Academic/Nonprofit Terms; Industry Terms: Not Available to Industry
Depositor comments: Please acknowledge the Principal Investigator, cite the article in which the plasmids were described.
How to cite: pTriEx4-ADCY6-C1(306-672 aa) was a gift from Anjaparavanda Naren (Addgene plasmid # 113903 ; http://n2t.net/addgene:113903 ; RRID:Addgene_113903)
